Addgene plasmid #148051: pAc5.1B-EGFP-DmPAN3-E679LG683V-dsRNAres_Y
Purpose: Insect Expression of DmPAN3-E679LG683V-dsRNAres
Depositing lab: Elisa Izaurralde. Depositing organization: Max Planck Institute for Developmental Biology. Publication: An asymmetric PAN3 dimer recruits a single PAN2 exonuclease to mediate mRNA deadenylation and decay. Jonas S, Christie M, Peter D, Bhandari D, Loh B, Huntzinger E, Weichenrieder O, Izaurralde E. Nat Struct Mol Biol. 2014 Jul;21(7):599-608. doi: 10.1038/nsmb.2837. Epub 2014 Jun 1. PubMed 24880343.
Backbone
  Vector backbone: Unknown
  Vector type: Insect Expression
Growth in bacteria
  Bacterial resistance: Ampicillin, 100 μg/mL
  Growth temperature: 37°C
  Growth strain: DH5alpha
  Copy number: Low Copy
Gene/Insert
  Gene/Insert name: DmPAN3-E679LG683V-dsRNAres
  Species: D. melanogaster (fly)
  Entrez Gene: CG11486 (a.k.a. Dmel_CG11486, Dmel\CG11486, PAN3)
  Cloning method: Unknown
Terms and licenses: Academic/Nonprofit Terms; Industry Terms: Not Available to Industry
Depositor comments: ORF extracted from NCBI: LD14901 Plasmids from this collection were made available to the research community and donated after the lab closed. Please note that the sequence provided by the depositing laboratory may be theoretical/predicted or based on Sanger sequencing results. There may be discrepancies between sequencing results obtained by Addgene and the depositor sequence. If an Addgene verified sequence is not available, please contact before placing your order to request that our lab fully sequence the plasmid.
How to cite: pAc5.1B-EGFP-DmPAN3-E679LG683V-dsRNAres_Y was a gift from Elisa Izaurralde (Addgene plasmid # 148051 ; http://n2t.net/addgene:148051 ; RRID:Addgene_148051)
