[The description below was written by a language model from this plasmid's Addgene catalogue record and pLannotate feature annotations shown in this document.]
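Description:
pAc5.1B-EGFP-DmPAN3-E679LG683V-dsRNAres_Y is an 8.4 kb insect expression plasmid for producing a GFP-tagged mutant of Drosophila melanogaster PAN3 in fly cells. The catalogue lists the backbone as unknown, although the name and annotated parts point to a pAc5.1-type vector. In bacteria it is maintained through a ColE1/pUC-family origin and selected with ampicillin via the β-lactamase gene and its own promoter. The record lists it as low copy even though the annotated origin is of a high-copy type. Short fragments of a tetracycline resistance gene and of SV40 large T antigen are also annotated. They appear to be non-functional backbone remnants, and no selectable marker for insect cells is annotated.

The expression cassette is driven by the constitutive Drosophila actin 5C promoter. This is followed by EGFP and, just downstream on the same strand, the PAN3 coding sequence (CG11486), an arrangement consistent with an N-terminal EGFP fusion. A V5 epitope tag lies after the PAN3 ORF, but the record does not show whether it is translated in frame or cut off by a stop codon. An SV40 polyadenylation signal closes the cassette.

PAN3 is the regulatory subunit of the PAN2–PAN3 deadenylase complex, which shortens mRNA poly(A) tails during general and miRNA-mediated mRNA turnover. The insert carries the substitutions E679L and G683V. The "dsRNAres" label indicates a coding sequence altered to escape dsRNA-mediated knockdown. Such a design typically allows complementation experiments in which endogenous PAN3 is depleted by RNAi and the mutant is tested in its place. The associated study concerns how an asymmetric PAN3 dimer recruits PAN2, but the record does not state the specific effect of these two mutations.
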