Features (pLannotate 1.2.2; 10 found; start..end, strand, type, name):
     56..2568    +  promoter       Ac5 promoter: Drosophila melanogaster actin 5C promoter
   2588..3304    +  CDS            EGFP: EGFP is a basic (constitutively fluorescent) green fluorescent protein published in 1996, derived from Aequorea victoria. It is reported to be a rapidly-maturing weak dimer with moderate acid sensitivity.
   3320..5689    +  CDS            PAN3: PAN3_DROME - Experimental evidence at protein level: Swiss-Prot protein existence level 1. Regulatory subunit of the poly(A)-nuclease (PAN) deadenylation complex, one of two cytoplasmic mRNA deadenylases involved in general and miRNA-mediated mRNA turnover. PAN specifically shortens poly(A) tails of RNA and the activity is stimulated by poly(A)-binding protein (PABP). PAN deadenylation is followed by rapid degradation of the shortened mRNA tails by the CCR4-NOT complex. Deadenylated mRNAs are then degraded by two alternative mechanisms, namely exosome-mediated 3'-5' exonucleolytic degradation,
   5728..5769    +  CDS            V5 tag: epitope tag from simian virus 5
   5869..6003    -  polyA_signal   SV40 poly(A) signal: SV40 polyadenylation signal
   6026..6110    -  CDS            large T antigen (fragment): large T antigen from SV40 (simian virus 40)
   6111..6581    +  CDS            TcR (fragment): tetracycline efflux protein; tet; confers resistance to tetracycline
   6625..7213    -  rep_origin     ori: high-copy-number ColE1/pMB1/pBR322/pUC origin of replication
   7384..8244    -  CDS            AmpR: β-lactamase; bla; confers resistance to ampicillin, carbenicillin, and related antibiotics
   8245..8349    -  promoter       AmpR promoter: bla
>Addgene plasmid #148051 | pAc5.1B-EGFP-DmPAN3-E679LG683V-dsRNAres_Y | depositor full sequence | sequence record 290498 | Full Sequence
CTTCAAGGAATTAATTCTATATTCTAAAAACACAAATGATACTTCTAAAAAAAATCATGAATGGCATCAA
CTCTGAATCAAATCTTTGCAGATGCACCTACTTCTCATTTCCACTGTCACATCATTTTTCCAGATCTCGC
TGCCTGTTATGTGGCCCACAAACCAAGACACGTTTTATGGCCATTAAAGCTGGCTGATCGTCGCCAAACA
CCAAATACATATCAATATGTACATTCGAGAAAGAAGCGATCAAAGAAGCGTCTTCGGGCGAGTAGGAGAA
TGCGGAGGAGAAGGAGAACGAGCTGATCTAGTATCTCTCCACAATCCAATGCCAACTGACCAACTGGCCA
TATTCGGAGCAATTTGAAGCCAATTTCCATCGCCTGGCGATCGCTCCATTCTTGGCTATATGTTTTTCAC
CGTTCCCGGGGCCATTTTCAAAGACTCGTCGGTAAGATAAGATTGTGTCACTCGCTGTCTCTCTTCATTT
GTCGAAGAATGCTGAGGAATTTCGCGATGACGTCGGCGAGTATTTTGAAGAATGAGAATAATTTGTATTT
ATACGAAAATCAGTTAGTGGAATTTTCTACAAAAACATGTTATCTATAGATAATTTTGTTGCAAAATATG
TTGACTATGACAAAGATTGTATGTATATACCTTTAATGTATTCTCATTTTCTTATGTATTTATAATGGCA
ATGATGATACTGATGATATTTTAAGATGATGCCAGACCACAGGCTGATTTCTGCGTCTTTTGCCGAACGC
AGTGCATGTGCGGTTGTTGTTTTTTGGAATAGTTTCAATTTTCGGACTGTCCGCTTTGATTTCAGTTTCT
TGGCTTATTCAAAAAGCAAAGTAAAGCCAAAAAAGCGAGATGGCAATACCAAATGCGGCAAAACGGTAGT
GGAAGGAAAGGGGTGCGGGGCAGCGGAAGGAAGGGTGGGGCGGGGCGTGGCGGGGTCTGTGGCTGGGCGC
GACGTCACCGACGTTGGAGCCACTCCTTTGACCATGTGTGCGTGTGTGTATTATTCGTGTCTCGCCACTC
GCCGGTTGTTTTTTTCTTTTTATCTCGCTCTCTCTAGCGCCATCTCGTACGCATGCTCAACGCACCGCAT
GTTGCCGTGTCCTTTATGCGTCATTTTGGCTCGAAATAGGCAATTATTTAAACAAAGATTAGTCAACGAA
AACGCTAAAATAAATAAGTCTACAATATGGTTACTTATTGCCATGTGTGTGCAGCCAACGATAGCAACAA
AAGCAACAACACAGTGGCTTTCCCTCTTTCACTTTTTGTTTGCAAGCGCGTGCGAGCAAGACGGCACGAC
CGGCAAACGCAATTACGCTGACAAAGAGCAGACGAAGTTTTGGCCGAAAAACATCAAGGCGCCTGATACG
AATGCATTTGCAATAACAATTGCGATATTTAATATTGTTTATGAAGCTGTTTGACTTCAAAACACACAAA
AAAAAAAATAAAACAAATTATTTGAAAGAGAATTAGGAATCGGACAGCTTATCGTTACGGGCTAACAGCA
CACCGAGACGAAATAGCTTACCTGACGTCACAGCCTCTGGAAGAACTGCCGCCAAGCAGAGAGAGAGAGA
AAAAGAGGGAGAGCAGCTTAGACCGCATGTGCTTGTGTGTGAGGCGTCTCTCTCTTCGTCTCCTGTTTGC
GCAAACGCATAGACTGCACTGAGAAAATCGATTACCTATTTTTTATGAATGAATATTTGCACTATTACTA
TTCAAAACTATTAAGATAGCAATCACATTCAATAGCCAAATACTATACCACCTGAGCGATGCAACGAAAT
GATCAATTTGAGCAAAAATGCTGCATATTTAGGACGGCATCATTATAGAAATGCTTCTTGCTGTGTACTT
TTCTCTCGTCTGGCAGCTGTTTCGCCGTTATTGTTAAAACCGGCTTAAGTTAGGTGTGTTTTCTACGACT
AGTGATGCCCCTACTAGAAGATGTGTGTTGCACAAATGTCCCTGAATAACCAATTTGAAGTGCAGATAGC
AGTAAACGTAAGCTAATATGAATATTATTTAACTGTAATGTTTTAATATCGCTGGACATTACTAATAAAC
CCACTATAAACACATGTACATATGTATGTTTTGGCATACAATGAGTAGTTGGGGAAAAAATGTGTAAAAG
CACCGTGACCATCACAGCATAAAGATAACCAGCTGAAGTATCGAATATGAGTAACCCCCAAATTGAATCA
CATGCCGCAACTGATAGGACCCATGGAAGTACACTCTTCATGGCGATATACAAGACACACACAAGCACGA
ACACCCAGTTGCGGAGGAAATTCTCCGTAAATGAAAACCCAATCGGCGAACAATTCATACCCATATATGG
TAAAAGTTTTGAACGCGACTTGAGAGCGGAGAGCATTGCGGCTGATAAGGTTTTAGCGCTAAGCGGGCTT
TATAAAACGGGCTGCGGGACCAGTTTTCATATCACTACCGTTTGAGTTCTTGTGCTGTGTGGATACTCCT
CCCGACACAAAGCCGCTCCATCAGCCAGCAGTCGTCTAATCCAGAGACCCCGGATCGGGGTACCAACATG
GTGAGCAAGGGCGAGGAGCTGTTCACCGGGGTGGTGCCCATCCTGGTCGAGCTGGACGGCGACGTAAACG
GCCACAAGTTCAGCGTGTCCGGCGAGGGCGAGGGCGATGCCACCTACGGCAAGCTGACCCTGAAGTTCAT
CTGCACCACCGGCAAGCTGCCCGTGCCCTGGCCCACCCTCGTGACCACCCTGACCTACGGCGTGCAGTGC
TTCAGCCGCTACCCCGACCACATGAAGCAGCACGACTTCTTCAAGTCCGCCATGCCCGAAGGCTACGTCC
AGGAGCGCACCATCTTCTTCAAGGACGACGGCAACTACAAGACCCGCGCCGAGGTGAAGTTCGAGGGCGA
CACCCTGGTGAACCGCATCGAGCTGAAGGGCATCGACTTCAAGGAGGACGGCAACATCCTGGGGCACAAG
CTGGAGTACAACTACAACAGCCACAACGTCTATATCATGGCCGACAAGCAGAAGAACGGCATCAAGGTGA
ACTTCAAGATCCGCCACAACATCGAGGACGGCAGCGTGCAGCTCGCCGACCACTACCAGCAGAACACCCC
CATCGGCGACGGCCCCGTGCTGCTGCCCGACAACCACTACCTGAGCACCCAGTCCGCCCTGAGCAAAGAC
CCCAACGAGAAGCGCGATCACATGGTCCTGCTGGAGTTCGTGACCGCCGCCGGGATCACTCTCGGCATGG
ACGAGCTGTACAAGCCAAGCTTGAATTCTATGTGTTCCACATACGGCCTGCTTTCATTCGAATTCTCGGA
CACCGCCGCCATGGACCCGATCTTTTTTTCCCCGACCAACGGCATTCCCAGTGAATCGAAGCTGGCTACA
TACATGAACCGCCAAAACGTGGCTACGCCCTCCGGATACGGTTTGAACAATGGATTTAGTCTTCTCAACC
TGGACTCCCCGCTCAACAAGAAAAGCCAAGTGACCCCCCAATCCCCGGAATTTATCCCCACCCGTCTCGG
ATCCACCCCGAATTTTTACGCCCCGTACCATAATGCCCCGATGCAGCTATCGAACGGACTGAACGGAGTG
AACGGTCTAACGGCTGCTGCTGCTGCGGCCGCCGCCGCTGCTGCTGCTGCTGCTGCTGCCGTCCCGAGCA
GCACCAGTTCCGCCAGCAGCGCTTCCGTCACGATTTCCAAGACCGCTAATGGCGGAGCTAGCATGCTGGC
TTTGCAGAAAACGGCTAGCATTGCTTCAGTTACGATTGCCCAGCAACAACCGCAACACCCGCAAAAGCAA
CAGCAACACCCCCCCTCCGTCGGAGGCGGCGCCGTCAGCGCTGCTAGCGCTCCGATCGCTATCTCGGGAG
CCCCGCCCAACCCGGCTGCGGCCCCCTTTGTGTCCTCCATGAGCGCCCAAACCCCCTTGAAAGGACGAGG
AGCTATGATGCGTCAAGAGTCGCCGACCGCTGCTATGATCTCCGGAGCCGGTCCGGGCGAAAAATCGCCA
CCGCACGGGATGACGCCGCACGGAGCATCGCCCATACCATCAGCGCTGCCCACCAGCGTGCACCAGGAGA
ACGTAGGCGGCACCATATACTTCTATCCGACTGCCAACGCACAGAACAGCCAGCCCGTCGTCAATTCCAT
GGTGGTGGATGGAACGCATCCGGCTCTCCATGGCGTGAGTGCTGTGGCGCCGATGAGTGCGGGCGTTCCG
GCGGCCATGATGTACACGGGGCATGTGTATCCGGGACCGTCCTCCAACGTGGTCACCATGCAGCCAAAGA
CGCTGCTGGAGTCGGCCTTCTTTATGCCCGACGAGATGCGCGCCGAAGTCCTCGCCCGCAACGAGATCTC
TAACCTGATCATGGACGCAGCGGAGGCTGCGCAGCACGCTCTACCGCTGGAGGTGGAGAACTACCATGCC
CTGTATCCACTGGAACCGCCGGCGCAGCCGTTGCACGCCAAGCTCACGTTCCCCGCCACCACTTATAGGG
CCACGCACAACACGACGGGCTACAAGTACTGCCTGCGAAGAATACATGGTTTCCGCCTGCAGTCGACCAA
GTGCATGACGCTGGTGGAGATGTGGAAGAAGCTGCAGCACACGAATGTGGTACAACTGCGTGAGGTGTTC
ACGACGAAAGCATTTGGTGATAACTCTTTAGTATTAGTGTACGACTATCATCCCGGCTCACAAACATTAC
TGGCCAAATACTTCACTCCGGCGCCAGAGACCAACGGGTACACTGATCCATTCCAAGGCGAGGCCCGCCC
CTTCAGTCATAAGAGTAACATGCAGCGAACGAGCAATGGACCGCTGCTACCGGAGGCCACCATCTGGTCG
ATCATCATGCAGCTGACCGCCGGCTTAAAAGCCATCCACCATGCCGGTCTTGCCTGCAAGGTTCTGGATC
CCACAAAGATTATAGTGACGGGCAAGCGTGTACGGTTTAGCTCATGCTGCATTTCGGATATAACGCAATT
CGATCCGAATGCATCCAATCCCTTGGCGCTGGTTAATATGCATCAGCAGGACGATCTGACCGCTTTGGGT
CGCTTAGTATTAGCTTTGGCCTGCCGCTGTCTTCAATCCGTGCAACGCGACAATGTCCAGTCCAGCATCG
ATATGGTCACGCGAAACTACTCCACCGATCTGCGAAACTTTATTGTTTACCTCTTCACCACCAATAATCG
TCGCTCCGTGACCGACCTGATGCCGATGATTGGTGCCCGCTTCTATACGCAACTGGATGCACTGCAGAGC
AAAATTGATATGCAGGAGGACGAGTTGGCCAAGTTGATGGAGAACGTGCGGTTATATCGCATTTTGGTCA
AACTTAATAGCATCAACGAGCGACCCGACTTTAATCTGGACTGCACTTGGTCTGAGACTGGTGATAGATA
CATGTTGAAATTATTCCGTGATTATTTGTTCCATTCCGTCACTGAGGATGGCCGGCCCTGGCTAGATCAC
GCACACATTGTACAATGCCTCAACAAGCTGGATGCTGGCTCCATAGAGCGCGTGCAACTGATGTCCCGCG
ACGAGCAATCGGTACTCATCGTCTCCTATGCTGAACTCAAGAATTGTCTGGAGAACGCCTTCTCCGAACT
GATGTCAAGTGCGGCCAACTGAGCGGCCGCTCGAGTCTAGAGGGCCCGCGGTTCGAAGGTAAGCCTATCC
CTAACCCTCTCCTCGGTCTCGATTCTACGCGTACCGGTCATCATCACCATCACCATTGAGTTTAAACCCG
CTGATCAGCCTCGACTGTGCCTTCTAAGGCCTGAGCTCGCTGATCAGCCTCGATCGAGGATCCAGACATG
ATAAGATACATTGATGAGTTTGGACAAACCACAACTAGAATGCAGTGAAAAAAATGCTTTATTTGTGAAA
TTTGTGATGCTATTGCTTTATTTGTAACCATTATAAGCTGCAATAAACAAGTTAACAACAACAATTGCAT
TCATTTTATGTTTCAGGTTCAGGGGGAGGTGTGGGAGGTTTTTTAAAGCAAGTAAAACCTCTACAAATGT
GGTATGGCTGATTATGATCAGTCGACCGATGCCCTTGAGAGCCTTCAACCCAGTCAGCTCCTTCCGGTGG
GCGCGGGGCATGACTATCGTCGCCGCACTTATGACTGTCTTCTTTATCATGCAACTCGTAGGACAGGTGC
CGGCAGCGCTCTGGGTCATTTTCGGCGAGGACCGCTTTCGCTGGAGCGCGACGATGATCGGCCTGTCGCT
TGCGGTATTCGGAATCTTGCACGCCCTCGCTCAAGCCTTCGTCACTGGTCCCGCCACCAAACGTTTCGGC
GAGAAGCAGGCCATTATCGCCGGCATGGCGGCCGACGCGCTGGGCTACGTCTTGCTGGCGTTCGCGACGC
GAGGCTGGATGGCCTTCCCCATTATGATTCTTCTCGCTTCCGGCGGCATCGGGATGCCCGCGTTGCAGGC
CATGCTGTCCAGGCAGGTAGATGACGACCATCAGGGACAGCTTCAAGGATCGCTCGCGGCTCTTACCAGC
CAGCAAAAGGCCAGGAACCGTAAAAAGGCCGCGTTGCTGGCGTTTTTCCATAGGCTCCGCCCCCCTGACG
AGCATCACAAAAATCGACGCTCAAGTCAGAGGTGGCGAAACCCGACAGGACTATAAAGATACCAGGCGTT
TCCCCCTGGAAGCTCCCTCGTGCGCTCTCCTGTTCCGACCCTGCCGCTTACCGGATACCTGTCCGCCTTT
CTCCCTTCGGGAAGCGTGGCGCTTTCTCAATGCTCACGCTGTAGGTATCTCAGTTCGGTGTAGGTCGTTC
GCTCCAAGCTGGGCTGTGTGCACGAACCCCCCGTTCAGCCCGACCGCTGCGCCTTATCCGGTAACTATCG
TCTTGAGTCCAACCCGGTAAGACACGACTTATCGCCACTGGCAGCAGCCACTGGTAACAGGATTAGCAGA
GCGAGGTATGTAGGCGGTGCTACAGAGTTCTTGAAGTGGTGGCCTAACTACGGCTACACTAGAAGGACAG
TATTTGGTATCTGCGCTCTGCTGAAGCCAGTTACCTTCGGAAAAAGAGTTGGTAGCTCTTGATCCGGCAA
ACAAACCACCGCTGGTAGCGGTGGTTTTTTTGTTTGCAAGCAGCAGATTACGCGCAGAAAAAAAGGATCT
CAAGAAGATCCTTTGATCTTTTCTACGGGGTCTGACGCTCAGTGGAACGAAAACTCACGTTAAGGGATTT
TGGTCATGAGATTATCAAAAAGGATCTTCACCTAGATCCTTTTAAATTAAAAATGAAGTTTTAAATCAAT
CTAAAGTATATATGAGTAAACTTGGTCTGACAGTTACCAATGCTTAATCAGTGAGGCACCTATCTCAGCG
ATCTGTCTATTTCGTTCATCCATAGTTGCCTGACTCCCCGTCGTGTAGATAACTACGATACGGGAGGGCT
TACCATCTGGCCCCAGTGCTGCAATGATACCGCGAGACCCACGCTCACCGGCTCCAGATTTATCAGCAAT
AAACCAGCCAGCCGGAAGGGCCGAGCGCAGAAGTGGTCCTGCAACTTTATCCGCCTCCATCCAGTCTATT
AATTGTTGCCGGGAAGCTAGAGTAAGTAGTTCGCCAGTTAATAGTTTGCGCAACGTTGTTGCCATTGCTG
CAGGCATCGTGGTGTCACGCTCGTCGTTTGGTATGGCTTCATTCAGCTCCGGTTCCCAACGATCAAGGCG
AGTTACATGATCCCCCATGTTGTGCAAAAAAGCGGTTAGCTCCTTCGGTCCTCCGATCGTTGTCAGAAGT
AAGTTGGCCGCAGTGTTATCACTCATGGTTATGGCAGCACTGCATAATTCTCTTACTGTCATGCCATCCG
TAAGATGCTTTTCTGTGACTGGTGAGTACTCAACCAAGTCATTCTGAGAATAGTGTATGCGGCGACCGAG
TTGCTCTTGCCCGGCGTCAACACGGGATAATACCGCGCCACATAGCAGAACTTTAAAAGTGCTCATCATT
GGAAAACGTTCTTCGGGGCGAAAACTCTCAAGGATCTTACCGCTGTTGAGATCCAGTTCGATGTAACCCA
CTCGTGCACCCAACTGATCTTCAGCATCTTTTACTTTCACCAGCGTTTCTGGGTGAGCAAAAACAGGAAG
GCAAAATGCCGCAAAAAAGGGAATAAGGGCGACACGGAAATGTTGAATACTCATACTCTTCCTTTTTCAA
TATTATTGAAGCATTTATCAGGGTTATTGTCTCATGAGCGGATACATATTTGAATGTATTTAGAAAAATA
AACAAATAGGGGTTCCGCGCACATTTCCCCGAAAAGTGCCACCTGACGTCTAAGAAACCATTATTATCAT
GACATTAACCTATAAAAATAGGCGTATCACGAGGCCCTTTCGT
